>Addgene plasmid #41744 | pRevTre-mKLF5 | addgene partial sequence | sequence record 57650 | Hygro-F 5'-gacggcaatttcgatgatg-3'
CAATCGTCCGATCCGGAGCCGGGACTGTCGGGCGTACACAAATCGCCCGCAGAAGCGCGGCCGTCTGGAC
CGATGGCTGTGTAGAAGTACTCGCCGATAGTGGAAACCGACGCCCCAGCACTCGTCCGAGGGCAAAGGAA
TAGAGTAGATGCCGACCGAACAAGAGCTGATTTCGAGAACGCCTCAGCCAGCAACTCGCGCGAGCCTAGC
AAGGCAAATGCGAGAGAACGGCCTTACGCTTGGTGGCACAGTTCTCGTCCACAGTTCGCTAAGCTCGCTC
GGCTGGGTCGCGGGAGGGCCGGTCGCAGTGATTCAGGCCCTTCTGGATTGTGTTGGTCCCCAGGGCACGA
TTGTCATGCCCACGCACTCGGGTGATCTGACTGATCCCGCAGATTGGAGATCGCCGCCCGTGCCTGCCGA
TTGGGTGCAGATCTCGAGTTTACCACTCCCTATCAGTGATAGAGAAAAGTGAAAGTCGAGTTTACCACTC
CCTATCAGTGATAGAGAAAAGTGAAAGTCGAGTTTACCACTCCCTATCAGTGATAGAGAAAAGTGAAAGT
CGAGTTTACCACTCCCTATCAGTGATAGAGAAAAGTGAAAGTCGAGTTTACCACTCCCTATCAGTGATAG
AGAAAAGTGAAAGTCGAGTTTACCACTCCCTATCAGTGATAGAGAAAAGTGAAAGTCGAGTTTACCACTC
CCTATCAGTGATAGAGAAAAGTGAAAGTCGAGCTCGGTACCCGGGTCGAGGTAGGCGTGTACGGTGGGAG
GCCTATATAAGCAGAGCTCGTTTAGTGAACCGTCAGATCGCCTGGAGACGCCATCCACGCTGTTTTGACC
TCCATAGAAGACACCGGGACCGATCCAGCCTCCGCGGCCC
