>Addgene plasmid #41744 | pRevTre-mKLF5 | addgene partial sequence | sequence record 57694 | CMV-fwd
CCGCGGCCCCGAATTCGAGCTCGGTACCCGGGGATCCTCTAGAGTCGACCTGCAGGCATGCAAGCTAGCT
TGATGTGTCCCGCTCCCGTAATCCCCAGACCGTCCATGCCCACGCGGGTGCTGACCATGAGCGCCCGCCT
GGGACCACTGCCCCAGCCGCCGGCCGCGCAGGACGAGCCCGTGTTCGCGCAGCTCAAGCCGGTGCTGGGC
GCTGCGAACCCGGCCCGCGACGCGGCGCTCTTCTCCGGAGACGATCTGAAACACGCGCACCACCACCCGC
CTGCGCCGCCGCCAGCCGCTGGCCCGCGACTGCCCTCGGAGGAGCTGGTCCAGACAAGATGTGAAATGGA
GAAGTATCTGACCCCTCAGCTCCCTCCAGTTCCGATAATTTCAGAGCATAAAAAGTATAGACGAGACAGT
GCCTCAGTGGTAGACCAGTTCTTCACTGACACTGAAGGCATACCTTACAGCATCAACATGAACGTCTTCC
TCCCTGACATCACTCACCTGAGAACTGGCCTCTACAAATCCCAGAGACCATGCGTAACACAGGATCAAGA
CAGAACCTGTTACCATTTTCAGCCACCAGAG
