[The description below was written by a language model from this plasmid's Addgene catalogue record.]
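Description:
pRevTre-mKLF5 is a mammalian expression plasmid built on the commercial pRev-Tre backbone and carrying the mouse Klf5 gene, which encodes Krüppel-like factor 5 (also known as Bteb2 or IKLF), a zinc-finger transcription factor. The plasmid is propagated in E. coli under ampicillin selection, and mammalian cells that have taken up the construct can be selected with hygromycin. The record lists its copy number as unknown and includes no feature table, so the exact origin of replication, the insert boundaries, the cloning sites and any epitope tags are not stated.

pRev-Tre is generally known as the retroviral response vector of the tetracycline-regulated (Tet-On/Tet-Off) expression system. In that design, the gene of interest sits downstream of a tetracycline response element coupled to a minimal promoter, flanked by retroviral long terminal repeats and a packaging signal that allow delivery by viral transduction and stable integration. Expression then depends on a tetracycline-controlled transactivator supplied separately in the target cells, so the insert can be switched on or off with doxycycline or tetracycline. These elements are inferred from the backbone name rather than listed in the record, which classifies the vector simply as mammalian expression.

The associated publication examines how p53 mutation changes the effect of KLF5, described there as an esophageal tumor suppressor, on keratinocyte proliferation. This is consistent with using the construct to generate stably selected keratinocyte lines with inducible Klf5 expression for studies of proliferation in different p53 backgrounds.
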