Addgene plasmid #41744: pRevTre-mKLF5
Depositing lab: Jonathan Katz. Depositing organization: University of Pennsylvania. Publication: p53 mutation alters the effect of the esophageal tumor suppressor KLF5 on keratinocyte proliferation. Yang Y, Tarapore RS, Jarmel MH, Tetreault MP, Katz JP. Cell Cycle. 2012 Nov 1;11(21):4033-9. doi: 10.4161/cc.22265. Epub 2012 Sep 18. PubMed 22990386.
Backbone
  Vector backbone: pRev-Tre
  Backbone manufacturer: Clontech
  Vector type: Mammalian Expression
  Selectable markers: Hygromycin
Growth in bacteria
  Bacterial resistance: Ampicillin, 100 μg/mL
  Growth temperature: 37°C
  Growth strain: DH5alpha
  Copy number: Unknown
Gene/Insert
  Gene/Insert name: Klf5
  Species: M. musculus (mouse)
  Entrez Gene: Klf5 (a.k.a. 4930520J07Rik, Bteb2, CKLF, IKLF)
Terms and licenses: Academic/Nonprofit Terms; Industry Terms: Not Available to Industry
How to cite: pRevTre-mKLF5 was a gift from Jonathan Katz (Addgene plasmid # 41744 ; http://n2t.net/addgene:41744 ; RRID:Addgene_41744)
